>Addgene plasmid #21067 | UIM-ECFP | addgene partial sequence | sequence record 26886 | 21067 with EGFP-N
GCTCCTCGCCCTTGCTCACCATGGTGGCGACCGGTGACTCCTCCTTGCCCCCAGTCTCCCTCTTGCTCTC
CTCTATTGCCATCTGCAGCCTCAGGTCATCCCCACGACGGATCCGCTCTTCCTTATCGTGCTCCTCTCGG
CTCAAACTAAGGGCCAGCTGGAGCTGGACGTCATCCTCGGGGCCGCAGGACGGGGGCTGGTCAGCCTCCT
CCTTGCTCATAGCCAGGGCCAGCTGGAGCTGCAACTCCTCCTCCCCGCTGCTCATGGTGGCAAGCTTGAG
CTCGAGATCTGAGTCCGGTAGCGCTAGCGGATCTGACGGTTCACTAAACCAGCTCTGCTTATATAGACCT
CCCACCGTACACGCCTACCGCCCATTTGCGTCAATGGGGCGGAGTTGTTACGACATTTTGGAAAGTCCCG
TTGATTTTGGTGCCAAAACAAACTCCCATTGACGTCAATGGGGTGGAGACTTGGAAATCCCCGTGAGTCA
AACCGCTATCCACGCCCATTGATGTACTGCCAAAACCGCATCACCATGGTAATAGCGATGACTAATACGT
AGATGTACTGCCAAGTAGGAAAGTCCCATAAGGTCATGTACTGGGCATAATGCCAGGCGGGCCATTTACC
GTCATTGACGTCAATAGGGGGCGTACTTGGCATATGATACACTTGATGTACTGCCAAGTGGGCAGTTTAC
CGTAAATACTCCACCCATTGACGTCAATGGA
