[The description below was written by a language model from this plasmid's Addgene catalogue record.]
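Description:
UIM-ECFP is a mammalian expression plasmid built on the Clontech pECFP-N1 backbone (about 4.7 kb without insert). It carries a short fragment of roughly 217 bp from rat (R. norvegicus) epsin 1 (Epn1) that corresponds to the ubiquitin-interacting motif (UIM) region. The fragment was inserted by restriction cloning between the HindIII and AgeI sites of the multiple cloning site. This places it upstream of the enhanced cyan fluorescent protein coding sequence in the backbone, so the UIM segment is expressed with ECFP fused to its C terminus. The record does not name the promoter explicitly. The listed CMV-Forward sequencing primer fits the CMV immediate-early promoter that normally drives expression in the pECFP-N1 series. The plasmid is maintained at high copy in E. coli under kanamycin selection. The same resistance cassette provides neomycin resistance, which allows G418 selection of stably transfected mammalian cells.

The construct expresses an isolated, fluorescently labelled UIM domain of epsin 1 in cultured mammalian cells, separate from the rest of the adaptor protein. It comes from a study identifying epsin 1 as a cargo-specific adaptor for clathrin-mediated endocytosis of influenza virus, and the epsin 1 sequence came from a rat cDNA plasmid supplied by another laboratory. In that context, a domain-only fusion of this kind would plausibly be used to follow the fragment's localisation by cyan fluorescence imaging, or to test how the ubiquitin-binding region contributes to cargo recognition and virus uptake. The record does not detail the specific experiments. No feature table was provided, so the exact boundaries of the insert and the linker sequence are not documented here.
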