Addgene plasmid #21067: UIM-ECFP
Depositing lab: Xiaowei Zhuang. Publication: Epsin 1 is a cargo-specific adaptor for the clathrin-mediated endocytosis of the influenza virus. Chen C, Zhuang X. Proc Natl Acad Sci U S A. 2008 Aug 19. 105(33):11790-5. 10.1073/pnas.0803711105 PubMed 18689690.
Backbone
  Vector backbone: pECFP-N1
  Backbone manufacturer: Clontech
  Backbone size w/o insert (bp): 4733
  Vector type: Mammalian Expression
  Selectable markers: Neomycin (select with G418)
Growth in bacteria
  Bacterial resistance: Kanamycin, 50 μg/mL
  Growth temperature: 37°C
  Growth strain: DH5alpha
  Copy number: High Copy
Gene/Insert
  Gene/Insert name: UIM (alt name: Epsin1)
  Species: R. norvegicus (rat)
  Insert size (bp): 217
  GenBank ID: NC_005100
  Entrez Gene: Epn1
  Tag / fusion protein: ECFP (C terminal on backbone)
  Cloning method: Restriction Enzyme; 5′ cloning site HindIII (unknown if destroyed); 3′ cloning site AgeI (unknown if destroyed)
  Sequencing primers: 5′ CMV-Forward
Resource information
  A portion of this plasmid was derived from a plasmid made by: Gift of P. De Camilli (Yale University, New Haven, CT) for providing plasmids containing rat epsin 1 cDNA
Terms and licenses: Academic/Nonprofit Terms; Industry Terms: Not Available to Industry
How to cite: UIM-ECFP was a gift from Xiaowei Zhuang (Addgene plasmid # 21067 ; http://n2t.net/addgene:21067 ; RRID:Addgene_21067)
